>Addgene plasmid #97076 | pcDNA3-ULK2-K39I | addgene full sequence | sequence record 190789 | Addgene NGS Result
GACATTGATTATTGACTAGTTATTAATAGTAATCAATTACGGGGTCATTAGTTCATAGCCCATATATGGA
GTTCCGCGTTACATAACTTACGGTAAATGGCCCGCCTGGCTGACCGCCCAACGACCCCCGCCCATTGACG
TCAATAATGACGTATGTTCCCATAGTAACGCCAATAGGGACTTTCCATTGACGTCAATGGGTGGAGTATT
TACGGTAAACTGCCCACTTGGCAGTACATCAAGTGTATCATATGCCAAGTACGCCCCCTATTGACGTCAA
TGACGGTAAATGGCCCGCCTGGCATTATGCCCAGTACATGACCTTATGGGACTTTCCTACTTGGCAGTAC
ATCTACGTATTAGTCATCGCTATTACCATGGTGATGCGGTTTTGGCAGTACATCAATGGGCGTGGATAGC
GGTTTGACTCACGGGGATTTCCAAGTCTCCACCCCATTGACGTCAATGGGAGTTTGTTTTGGCACCAAAA
TCAACGGGACTTTCCAAAATGTCGTAACAACTCCGCCCCATTGACGCAAATGGGCGGTAGGCGTGTACGG
TGGGAGGTCTATATAAGCAGAGCTCTCTGGCTAACTAGAGAACCCACTGCTTACTGGCTTATCGAAATTA
ATACGACTCACTATAGGGAGACCCAAGCTGGCTAGCGTTTAAACTTAAGCTTACCATGGACTACAAGGAC
GACGATGACAAGGTACCTAAGGATCCAGTGTGGTGGAATTCTGCAGATATCATGGAGGTGGTGGGTGACT
TCGAGTACAGCAAGAGGGATCTCGTGGGACACGGGGCCTTCGCCGTGGTCTTCCGGGGGCGGCACCGCCA
GAAAACTGATTGGGAGGTAGCTATTATAAGTATTAATAAAAAGAACTTGTCAAAATCACAAATACTGCTT
GGAAAGGAAATTAAAATCTTAAAGGAACTTCAGCATGAAAATATTGTAGCACTCTATGATGTTCAGGAAT
TACCCAACTCTGTCTTTTTGGTGATGGAGTATTGCAATGGTGGAGACCTCGCAGATTATTTGCAAGCGAA
AGGGACTCTCAGTGAAGACACGATCAGAGTGTTTCTGCATCAGATTGCTGCTGCCATGCGAATCCTGCAC
AGCAAAGGAATCATCCACAGAGATCTCAAACCACAGAACATCTTGCTGTCCTATGCCAATCGCAGAAAAT
CAAGTGTCAGTGGTATTCGCATCAAAATAGCGGATTTTGGTTTTGCTCGTTACCTACATAGTAACATGAT
GGCTGCAACACTGTGTGGATCCCCGATGTACATGGCTCCTGAGGTTATTATGTCTCAACATTATGATGCT
AAGGCTGACTTGTGGAGCATAGGAACAGTGATATACCAATGCCTAGTTGGAAAACCACCTTTTCAGGCCA
ATAGTCCTCAAGACTTAAGGATGTTTTATGAAAAAAACAGGAGCTTAATGCCTAGTATTCCCAGAGAAAC
ATCACCTTATTTGGCTAATCTCCTTTTGGGTTTGCTTCAGAGAAACCAAAAAGATAGAATGGACTTTGAA
GCGTTTTTTAGCCATCCTTTTCTTGAGCAAGGTCCAGTAAAAAAATCTTGCCCAGTTCCAGTGCCCATGT
ATTCTGGTTCTGTCTCTGGAAGCTCCTGTGGCAGCTCTCCATCTTGTCGTTTTGCTTCTCCACCATCCCT
TCCAGATATGCAGCATATTCAGGAAGAAAACTTATCTTCCCCACCATTGGGTCCTCCCAACTATCTACAA
GTTTCCAAAGATTCTGCCAGTACTAGTAGCAAGAACTCTTCTTGTGACACGGATGACTTTGTTTTGGTGC
CACACAACATCTCGTCAGACCACTCATGTGATATGCCAATGGGGACTGCTGGCAGACGTGCTTCAAATGA
ATTCTTGGTGTGTGGAGGGCAGTGTCAGCCTACTGTGTCACCTCACAGCGAAACAGCACCAATTCCAGTT
CCTACTCAAATAAGGAATTATCAGCGCATAGAGCAGAATCTTACATCTACTGCCAGCTCAGGCACAAATG
TACATGGTTCTCCAAGATCTGCAGTGGTACGAAGGTCCAACACCAGCCCCATGGGCTTCCTCCGGCCGGG
ATCATGCTCCCCAGTACCAGCAGACACAGCACAGACAGTTGGACGAAGGCTCTCCACTGGGTCTTCTAGG
CCTTACTCACCTTCCCCTTTGGTTGGTACCATTCCTGAGCAATTCAGTCAGTGCTGCTGTGGGCATCCTC
AGGGCCATGACTCCAGGAGTAGAAACTCCTCAGGTTCTCCAGTGCCACAAGCTCAGTCCCCACAGTCTCT
CTTATCGGGTGCTAGACTGCAGAGCGCCCCCACCCTCACTGACATCTATCAGAACAAGCAGAAGCTCAGA
AAACAGCACTCTGACCCCGTGTGCCCATCCCATACTGGGGCTGGGTACAGCTACTCGCCTCAGCCCAGTC
GGCCTGGCAGCCTTGGAACTTCTCCCACCAAGCACTTGGGGTCCTCTCCACGGAGTTCTGACTGGTTCTT
TAAAACTCCTTTGCCAACAATCATTGGCTCTCCTACTAAGACCACAGCTCCTTTCAAAATCCCTAAAACT
CAAGCATCTTCCAACCTGTTAGCCTTGGTTACTCGTCATGGGCCTGCTGAAGAACAGTCGAAAGATGGGA
ATGAGCCACGGGAATGTGCCCATTGCCTCTTAGTGCAAGGAAGTGAGAGGCAGCGGGCCGAGCAGCAGAG
CAAGGCAGTGTTTGGCAGATCTGTCAGTACCGGGAAGTTATCAGATCAACAAGGAAAGACTCCTATATGT
CGACATCAGGGCAGCACAGACAGTTTAAATACAGAACGACCAATGGATATAGCTCCGGCAGGAGCCTGTG
GTGGTGTTCTGGCACCTCCTGCAGGTACAGCAGCAAGTTCCAAGGCTGTCCTCTTCACTGTAGGGTCTCC
TCCACACAGTGCGGCAGCCCCCACTTGTACCCACATGTTCCTTCGAACAAGAACAACCTCAGTGGGGCCC
AGCAACTCCGGGGGCTCTCTTTGTGCCATGAGTGGCCGCGTGTGCGTGGGGTCCCCGCCTGGCCCAGGCT
TCGGCTCTTCCCCTCCAGGAGCAGAGGCAGCTCCCAGCCTGAGATACGTGCCTTACGGTGCTTCACCCCC
CAGCCTAGAGGGGCTCATCACCTTTGAAGCCCCTGAACTGCCGGAGGAGACGCTGATGGAGCGGGAACAC
ACAGACACCTTACGCCATCTGAATGTGATGCTGATGTTCACTGAGTGTGTGCTGGACCTGACAGCCATGA
GGGGAGGAAACCCTGAGCTGTGCACATCTGCTGTGTCCTTGTACCAGATCCAGGAGAGTGTGGTGGTGGA
CCAGATCAGTCAGCTGAGCAAAGACTGGGGGCGGGTGGAGCAGCTGGTGTTGTACATGAAAGCAGCACAG
CTGCTTGCGGCTTCTCTGCATCTTGCCAAAGCCCAGATCAAGTCCGGGAAACTGAGCCCATCCACAGCTG
TGAAACAAGTTGTCAAGAATCTGAACGAACGATATAAATTCTGCATCACCATGTGCAAGAAACTTACAGA
AAAGCTGAATCGATTCTTCTCTGACAAACAGAGGTTTATTGATGAAATCAACAGTGTGACTGCAGAGAAA
CTCATCTATAATTGTGCTGTAGAAATGGTTCAGTCTGCAGCCCTGGATGAGATGTTTCAGCAGACCGAAG
ATATTGTTTATCGCTATCATAAGGCAGCCCTTCTTTTGGAAGGCCTAAGTAGGATTCTACAGGACCCTGC
AGATATTGAAAATGTGCATAAATATAAATGTAGTATTGAGAGAAGACTGTCGGCGCTCTGCCATAGCACC
GCAACCGTGTGACTCGAGTCTAGAGGGCCCGTTTAAACCCGCTGATCAGCCTCGACTGTGCCTTCTAGTT
GCCAGCCATCTGTTGTTTGCCCCTCCCCCGTGCCTTCCTTGACCCTGGAAGGTGCCACTCCCACTGTCCT
TTCCTAATAAAATGAGGAAATTGCATCGCATTGTCTGAGTAGGTGTCATTCTATTCTGGGGGGTGGGGTG
GGGCAGGACAGCAAGGGGGAGGATTGGGAAGACAATAGCAGGCATGCTGGGGATGCGGTGGGCTCTATGG
CTTCTGAGGCGGAAAGAACCAGCTGGGGCTCTAGGGGGTATCCCC
[124 nt withheld, positions 4176-4299]
C
[91 nt withheld, positions 4301-4391]
A
[49 nt withheld, positions 4393-4441]
CCTTTGACGTTGGAGTCCACGTTCTTT
[37 nt withheld, positions 4469-4505]
ACCCTATCTCGGTCTATTCTTTTGATTTATAAGGGATTTTGCCGATTTCGGCCTATTGGTTAAAAAATGA
GCTGATTTAACAAAAATTTAACGCGAATTAATTCTGTGGAATGTGTGTCAGTTAGGGTGTGGAAAGTCCC
CAGGCTCCCCAGCAGGCAGAAGTATGCAAAGCATGCATCTCAATTAGTCAGCAACCAGGTGTGGAAAGTC
CCCAGGCTCCCCAGCAGGCAGAAGTATGCAAAGCATGCATCTCAATTAGTCAGCAACCATAGTCCCGCCC
CTAACTCCGCCCATCCCGCCCCTAACTCCGCCCAGTTCCGCCCATTCTCCGCCCCATGGCTGACTAATTT
TTTTTATTTATGCAGAGGCCGAGGCCGCCTCTGCCTCTGAGCTATTCCAGAAGTAGTGAGGAGGCTTTTT
TGGAGGCCTAGGCTTTTGCAAAAAGCTCCCGGGAGCTTGTATATCCATTTTCGGATCTGATCAAGAGACA
GGATGAGGATCGTTTCGCATGATTGAACAAGATGGATTGCACGCAGGTTCTCCGGCCGCTTGGGTGGAGA
GGCTATTCGGCTATGACTGGGCACAACAGACAATCGGCTGCTCTGATGCCGCCGTGTTCCGGCTGTCAGC
GCAGGGGCGCCCGGTTCTTTTTGTCAAGACCGACCTGTCCGGTGCCCTGAATGAACTGCAGGACGAGGCA
GCGCGGCTATCGTGGCTGGCCACGACGGGCGTTCCTTGCGCAGCTGTGCTCGACGTTGTCACTGAAGCGG
GAAGGGACTGGCTGCTATTGGGCGAAGTGCCGGGGCAGGATCTCCTGTCATCTCACCTTGCTCCTGCCGA
GAAAGTATCCATCATGGCTGATGCAATGCGGCGGCTGCATACGCTTGATCCGGCTACCTGCCCATTCGAC
CACCAAGCGAAACATCGCATCGAGCGAGCACGTACTCGGATGGAAGCCGGTCTTGTCGATCAGGATGATC
TGGACGAAGAGCATCAGGGGCTCGCGCCAGCCGAACTGTTCGCCAGGCTCAAGGCGCGCATGCCCGACGG
CGAGGATCTCGTCGTGACCCATGGCGATGCCTGCTTGCCGAATATCATGGTGGAAAATGGCCGCTTTTCT
GGATTCATCGACTGTGGCCGGCTGGGTGTGGCGGACCGCTATCAGGACATAGCGTTGGCTACCCGTGATA
TTGCTGAAGAGCTTGGCGGCGAATGGGCTGACCGCTTCCTCGTGCTTTACGGTATCGCCGCTCCCGATTC
GCAGCGCATCGCCTTCTATCGCCTTCTTGACGAGTTCTTCTGAGCGGGACTCTGGGGTTCGAAATGACCG
ACCAAGCGACGCCCAACCTGCCATCACGAGATTTCGATTCCACCGCCGCCTTCTATGAAAGGTTGGGCTT
CGGAATCGTTTTCCGGGACGCCGGCTGGATGATCCTCCAGCGCGGGGATCTCATGCTGGAGTTCTTCGCC
CACCCCAACTTGTTTATTGCAGCTTATAATGGTTACAAATAAAGCAATAGCATCACAAATTTCACAAATA
AAGCATTTTTTTCACTGCATTCTAGTTGTGGTTTGTCCAAACTCATCAATGTATCTTATCATGTCTGTAT
ACCGTCGACCTCTAGCTAGAGCTTGGCGTAATCATGGTCATAGCTGTTTCCTGTGTGAAATTGTTATCCG
CTCACAATTCCACACAACATACGAGCCGGAAGCATAAAGTGTAAAGCCTGGGGTGCCTAATGAGTGAGCT
AACTCACATTAATTGCGTTGCGCTCACTGCCCGCTTTCCAGTCGGGAAACCTGTCGTGCCAGCTGCATTA
ATGAATCGGCCAACGCGCGGGGAGAGGCGGTTTGCGTATTGGGCGCTCTTCCGCTTCCTCGCTCACTGAC
TCGCTGCGCTCGGTCGTTCGGCTGCGGCGAGCGGTATCAGCTCACTCAAAGGCGGTAATACGGTTATCCA
CAGAATCAGGGGATAACGCAGGAAAGAACATGTGAGCAAAAGGCCAGCAAAAGGCCAGGAACCGTAAAAA
GGCCGCGTTGCTGGCGTTTTTCCATAGGCTCCGCCCCCCTGACGAGCATCACAAAAATCGACGCTCAAGT
CAGAGGTGGCGAAACCCGACAGGACTATAAAGATACCAGGCGTTTCCCCCTGGAAGCTCCCTCGTGCGCT
CTCCTGTTCCGACCCTGCCGCTTACCGGATACCTGTCCGCCTTTCTCCCTTCGGGAAGCGTGGCGCTTTC
TCATAGCTCACGCTGTAGGTATCTCAGTTCGGTGTAGGTCGTTCGCTCCAAGCTGGGCTGTGTGCACGAA
CCCCCCGTTCAGCCCGACCGCTGCGCCTTATCCGGTAACTATCGTCTTGAGTCCAACCCGGTAAGACACG
ACTTATCGCCACTGGCAGCAGCCACTGGTAACAGGATTAGCAGAGCGAGGTATGTAGGCGGTGCTACAGA
GTTCTTGAAGTGGTGGCCTAACTACGGCTACACTAGAAGAACAGTATTTGGTATCTGCGCTCTGCTGAAG
CCAGTTACCTTCGGAAAAAGAGTTGGTAGCTCTTGATCCGGCAAACAAACCACCGCTGGTAGCGGTGGTT
TTTTTGTTTGCAAGCAGCAGATTACGCGCAGAAAAAAAGGATCTCAAGAAGATCCTTTGATCTTTTCTAC
GGGGTCTGACGCTCAGTGGAACGAAAACTCACGTTAAGGGATTTTGGTCATGAGATTATCAAAAAGGATC
TTCACCTAGATCCTTTTAAATTAAAAATGAAGTTTTAAATCAATCTAAAGTATATATGAGTAAACTTGGT
CTGACAGTTACCAATGCTTAATCAGTGAGGCACCTATCTCAGCGATCTGTCTATTTCGTTCATCCATAGT
TGCCTGACTCCCCGTCGTGTAGATAACTACGATACGGGAGGGCTTACCATCTGGCCCCAGTGCTGCAATG
ATACCGCGAGACCCACGCTCACCGGCTCCAGATTTATCAGCAATAAACCAGCCAGCCGGAAGGGCCGAGC
GCAGAAGTGGTCCTGCAACTTTATCCGCCTCCATCCAGTCTATTAATTGTTGCCGGGAAGCTAGAGTAAG
TAGTTCGCCAGTTAATAGTTTGCGCAACGTTGTTGCCATTGCTACAGGCATCGTGGTGTCACGCTCGTCG
TTTGGTATGGCTTCATTCAGCTCCGGTTCCCAACGATCAAGGCGAGTTACATGATCCCCCATGTTGTGCA
AAAAAGCGGTTAGCTCCTTCGGTCCTCCGATCGTTGTCAGAAGTAAGTTGGCCGCAGTGTTATCACTCAT
GGTTATGGCAGCACTGCATAATTCTCTTACTGTCATGCCATCCGTAAGATGCTTTTCTGTGACTGGTGAG
TACTCAACCAAGTCATTCTGAGAATAGTGTATGCGGCGACCGAGTTGCTCTTGCCCGGCGTCAATACGGG
ATAATACCGCGCCACATAGCAGAACTTTAAAAGTGCTCATCATTGGAAAACGTTCTTCGGGGCGAAAACT
CTCAAGGATCTTACCGCTGTTGAGATCCAGTTCGATGTAACCCACTCGTGCACCCAACTGATCTTCAGCA
TCTTTTACTTTCACCAGCGTTTCTGGGTGAGCAAAAACAGGAAGGCAAAATGCCGCAAAAAAGGGAATAA
GGGCGACACGGAAATGTTGAATACTCATACTCTTCCTTTTTCAATATTATTGAAGCATTTATCAGGGTTA
TTGTCTCATGAGCGGATACATATTTGAATGTATTTAGAAAAATAAACAAATAGGGGTTCCGCGCACATTT
CCCCGAAAAGTGCCACCTGACGTCGACGGATCGGGAGATCTCCCGATCCCCTATGGTGCACTCTCAGTAC
AATCTGCTCTGATGCCGCATAGTTAAGCCAGTATCTGCTCCCTGCTTGTGTGTTGGAGGTCGCTGAGTAG
TGCGCGAGCAAAATTTAAGCTACAACAAGGCAAGGCTTGACCGACAATTGCATGAAGAATCTGCTTAGGG
TTAGGCGTTTTGCGCTGCTTCGCGATGTACGGGCCAGATATACGCGTT
Features (pLannotate 1.2.2; 21 found; start..end, strand, type, name):
      1..380     +  enhancer       CMV enhancer: human cytomegalovirus immediate early enhancer
    381..584     +  promoter       CMV promoter: human cytomegalovirus (CMV) immediate early promoter
    580..613     +  LTR            5' LTR (truncated) (fragment): truncated 5' long terminal repeat (LTR) from HIV-1
    629..647     +  promoter       T7 promoter: promoter for bacteriophage T7 RNA polymerase
    692..712     +  CDS            FLAG (fragment): FLAG® epitope tag, followed by an enterokinase cleavage site
    752..3859    +  CDS            ULK2: ULK2_HUMAN - Also known as KIAA0623. Experimental evidence at protein level: Swiss-Prot protein existence level 1. Serine/threonine-protein kinase involved in autophagy in response to starvation. Acts upstream of phosphatidylinositol 3-kinase PIK3C3 to regulate the formation of autophagophores, the precursors of autophagosomes. Part of regulatory feedback loops in autophagy: acts both as a downstream effector and a negative regulator of mammalian target of rapamycin complex 1 (mTORC1) via interaction with RPTOR. Activated via phosphorylation by AMPK, also acts as a negative regulator of AMPK t
   3906..4130    +  polyA_signal   bGH poly(A) signal: bovine growth hormone polyadenylation signal
   4134..4155    +  promoter       SV40 promoter (fragment): SV40 enhancer and early promoter
   4176..4604    +  rep_origin     f1 ori (sequence partly withheld): f1 bacteriophage origin of replication; arrow indicates direction of (+) strand synthesis
   4618..4947    +  promoter       SV40 promoter: SV40 enhancer and early promoter
   5014..5805    +  CDS            neo: KKA2_KLEPN - Also known as kan, nptII. Experimental evidence at protein level: Swiss-Prot protein existence level 1. Resistance to kanamycin, neomycin, paromomycin, ribostamycin, butirosin and gentamicin B. From Klebsiella pneumoniae.
   5829..5987    +  CDS            ble (fragment): BLE_KLEPN - Experimental evidence at protein level: Swiss-Prot protein existence level 1. Binding protein with a strong affinity to the bleomycin family of antibiotics. Binds to CL990; an antimitotic-antibiotic compound. From Klebsiella pneumoniae.
   5982..6103    +  polyA_signal   SV40 poly(A) signal: SV40 polyadenylation signal
   6176..6192    -  protein_bind   lac operator: The lac repressor binds to the lac operator to inhibit transcription in E. coli. This inhibition can be relieved by adding lactose or isopropyl-β-D-thiogalactopyranoside (IPTG). lac repressor encoded by lacI
   6200..6230    -  promoter       lac promoter: promoter for the E. coli lac operon
   6245..6266    -  protein_bind   CAP binding site: CAP binding activates transcription in the presence of cAMP. E. coli catabolite activator protein
   6279..6371    -  CDS            lacI (fragment): lac repressor; lacI; The lac repressor binds to the lac operator to inhibit transcription in E. coli. This inhibition can be relieved by adding lactose or isopropyl-β-D-thiogalactopyranoside (IPTG).
   6554..7142    -  rep_origin     ori: high-copy-number ColE1/pMB1/pBR322/pUC origin of replication
   7313..8173    -  CDS            AmpR: β-lactamase; bla; confers resistance to ampicillin, carbenicillin, and related antibiotics
   8174..8278    -  promoter       AmpR promoter: bla
   8337..8389    -  misc_feature   bom (fragment): basis of mobility region from pBR322
