[The description below was written by a language model from this plasmid's Addgene catalogue record and pLannotate feature annotations shown in this document.]
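Description:
pcDNA3-ULK2-K39I is a mammalian expression plasmid built on the pcDNA3 backbone, about 8.5 kb in total (the catalogue lists 8,510 bp and the sequenced record is 8,543 nt). It is maintained in E. coli through a high-copy ColE1/pUC-type origin and selected with ampicillin via the β-lactamase gene. An f1 origin is also present. For mammalian cells, an SV40 early promoter drives the neomycin phosphotransferase gene, followed by an SV40 polyadenylation signal, so stable transfectants can be selected with G418. Several short annotated fragments (HIV-1 LTR, ble, lacI, bom and a partial SV40 promoter) appear to be backbone remnants or partial sequence matches rather than functional parts.

The payload is the human ULK2 coding sequence of roughly 3.1 kb, cloned between EcoRI and XhoI sites that were both preserved. It sits downstream of the CMV immediate-early enhancer and promoter and upstream of the bovine growth hormone polyadenylation signal. A backbone-encoded FLAG epitope lies upstream of the insert and gives an N-terminally tagged protein that can be detected or immunoprecipitated with anti-FLAG antibodies. A T7 promoter lies between the CMV promoter and the tag and could support in vitro transcription.

ULK2 is a serine/threonine kinase involved in starvation-induced autophagy. This version carries a lysine 39 to isoleucine substitution. The record does not state the functional effect of the mutation and describes the plasmid only as expressing mutant ULK2 in mammalian cells. The associated publication concerns ULK2 and CARMA2sh in pathogen-associated molecular pattern recognition in human keratinocytes, which suggests use alongside wild-type ULK2 in that signalling context.
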