Addgene plasmid #97076: pcDNA3-ULK2-K39I
Purpose: Expresses mutant ULK2 in mammalian cells
Depositing lab: Pasquale Vito. Depositing organization: Biogem SCARL, IRGS Instituto di ricerche genetiche Gaetano Salvatore. Publication: CARMA2sh and ULK2 control pathogen-associated molecular patterns recognition in human keratinocytes: psoriasis-linked CARMA2sh mutants escape ULK2 censorship. Scudiero I, Mazzone P, D'Andrea LE, Ferravante A, Zotti T, Telesio G, De Rubis G, Reale C, Pizzulo M, Muralitharan S, Vito P, Stilo R. Cell Death Dis. 2017 Feb 23;8(2):e2627. doi: 10.1038/cddis.2017.51. PubMed 28230860.
Backbone
  Vector backbone: pcDNA3
  Backbone size w/o insert (bp): 5400
  Total vector size (bp): 8510
  Vector type: Mammalian Expression
  Selectable markers: Neomycin (select with G418)
Growth in bacteria
  Bacterial resistance: Ampicillin, 100 μg/mL
  Growth temperature: 37°C
  Growth strain: DH5alpha
  Copy number: High Copy
Gene/Insert
  Gene/Insert name: ULK2
  Species: H. sapiens (human)
  Insert size (bp): 3110
  Mutation: changed Lysine 39 to Isoleucine
  Entrez Gene: ULK2 (a.k.a. ATG1B, Unc51.2)
  Promoter: CMV
  Tag / fusion protein: FLAG (N terminal on backbone)
  Cloning method: Restriction Enzyme; 5′ cloning site EcoRI (not destroyed); 3′ cloning site XhoI (not destroyed)
  Sequencing primers: 5′ CMV-F; 3′ BGH-rev
Terms and licenses: Academic/Nonprofit Terms; Industry Terms: Not Available to Industry
How to cite: pcDNA3-ULK2-K39I was a gift from Pasquale Vito (Addgene plasmid # 97076 ; http://n2t.net/addgene:97076 ; RRID:Addgene_97076)
